Addgene plasmid #8442: pUC19 PKC epsilon
Depositing lab: Frederic Mushinski. Depositing organization: National Cancer Institute (NCI). Publication: Overexpression of protein kinase C-delta and -epsilon in NIH 3T3 cells induces opposite effects on growth, morphology, anchorage dependence, and tumorigenicity. Mischak H, Goodnight JA, Kolch W, Martiny-Baron G, Schaechtle C, Kazanietz MG, Blumberg PM, Pierce JH, Mushinski JF. J Biol Chem 1993 Mar 25;268(9):6090-6. PubMed 8454583.
Backbone
  Vector backbone: pUC19
  Backbone manufacturer: ATCC
  Backbone size w/o insert (bp): 2700
  Vector type: Bacterial Expression
Growth in bacteria
  Bacterial resistance: Ampicillin, 100 μg/mL
  Growth temperature: 37°C
  Growth strain: DH5alpha
  Copy number: High Copy
Gene/Insert
  Gene/Insert name: Mouse Protein Kinase C epsilon (alt names: PKC epsilon; PKCe; Protein Kinase C epsilon)
  Species: M. musculus (mouse)
  Insert size (bp): 2400
  Entrez Gene: Prkce (a.k.a. 5830406C15Rik, PKC[e], PKCepsilon, Pkce)
  Cloning method: Restriction Enzyme
  Sequencing primers: 5′ M13 Forward20; 3′ M13 Reverse
Terms and licenses: Academic/Nonprofit Terms; Industry Terms: Not Available to Industry
How to cite: pUC19 PKC epsilon was a gift from Frederic Mushinski (Addgene plasmid # 8442 ; http://n2t.net/addgene:8442 ; RRID:Addgene_8442)
