[The description below was written by a language model from this plasmid's Addgene catalogue record.]
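Description:
pUC19 PKC epsilon is a small, high-copy bacterial plasmid that carries the mouse protein kinase C epsilon (Prkce) cDNA in the standard pUC19 cloning backbone. The backbone is about 2.7 kb and the insert about 2.4 kb, placed by restriction enzyme cloning. The specific sites used are not stated in the record. Like other pUC19 derivatives, the plasmid replicates in E. coli from a pUC-type high-copy origin and is selected with ampicillin through the beta-lactamase marker. The insert lies within the pUC19 polylinker region, consistent with M13 forward and reverse being listed as the flanking sequencing primers.

Although the catalogue classifies the vector type as bacterial expression, pUC19 is mainly a general-purpose cloning and propagation vector. Its only promoter near the polylinker is the lac promoter that drives the lacZ alpha fragment. The record does not state the orientation or reading frame of the insert relative to that promoter, nor whether any tags or fusion partners are present, and none are listed. No mammalian promoter, polyadenylation signal or eukaryotic selection marker is recorded, so the plasmid is best regarded as a source of the PKC epsilon coding sequence for sequencing, subcloning into expression vectors, or use as a template or probe. The associated publication examined overexpression of PKC delta and PKC epsilon in NIH 3T3 fibroblasts and reported opposite effects on growth, morphology, anchorage dependence and tumorigenicity. This suggests the clone served as stock cDNA for building the expression constructs used in that work, although the record does not say so explicitly.
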