>Addgene plasmid #8442 | pUC19 PKC epsilon | addgene partial sequence | sequence record 17322 | 8442 with M13R
TCGACTCTAGAGGATCCCCGGGTACCGAGCTCGAATTCAGTTTCTCAGGGCATCAGGTCTTCACCAAAGT
AGGAGAAGCCTTTAAATTCTTCCTGGTTGATCTGCTTAATGATTGCTTCATCCACAAGTGTAAGTATTGG
CTCTTCCCGCGTAAAGTCTTGGTCAAAGTTATTGACATCTCTTTTGGTTTTAATTCTCGGCTTGAAGGGG
GGCTTGATTTTCTTCTGCTCCAGCAGTACCCAGTCAATCTCCTTGAAGAATGGATGTTGCTTGATGGCGT
CCTCCCCGTTCTGCGCTGCCACACAGCCCAGGCGCTTGTGCGGGTTCTTGGTCATGAAAGCTTTCAGGAT
GCTGACAGCTTCCTTGCTAAGCCAGACAGGATAGAGAACATCATCATGAAGGATGGATTCGAACAAGTCG
TCCTCGTTGTCAGCTTCAAAGGGGGGCTGCCCAGCCATCATCTCGTACATCAGCACCCCCAGGGCCCACC
AGTCCACTGAGGGGCCGTACTCCAACTCCTGTAGGATCTCTGGAGCTATGTAGTCAGGAGTCCCACAGAA
GGTGGTAGTTGTCACACCATTCATAATCCCTTCCTTGCACATCCCAAAGTCAGCCAGCTTGCAGTGGCCT
TCTGCATCTAGAAGGATGTTGTCCAGTTTCAAATCCCTGTAGATCACTCCGTGCTGGTGGAGAAACATGA
GGGCTGATGTGACCTCTGCGGCATAGAACCGAGAACGAGGCTCATCAAATTTTCGGGACCGCTGAATCT
